>Addgene plasmid #119563 | pC0.041 | addgene full sequence | sequence record 234024 | Addgene NGS Result
TTCAGACTGGCTAATGCACCCAGTAAGGCAGCGGTATCATCAACAGGCTTACCCGTCTTACTGTCCCTAG
TGCTTGGATTCTCACCAATAAAAAACGCCCGGCGGCAACCGAGCGTTCTGAACAAATCCAGATGGAGTTC
TGAGGTCATTACTGGATCTATCAACAGGAGTCCAAGCGAGCTCGTAAACTTGGTCTGACAGCTCTAGCTC
CGGCAAAAAAACGGGCAAGGTGTCACCACCCTGCCCTTTTTCTTTAAAACCGAAAAGATTACTTCGCGTT
TGCCACCTGACGTCTAAGAAAAGGAATATTCAGCAATTTGCCCGTGCCGAAGAAAGGCCCACCCGTGAAG
GTGAGCCGGTCTCAGGAGTTGACGGCTAGCTCAGTCCTAGGTATAGTGCTAGCTATTGTGAGCGGATAAC
AATTTCACACATACTAGAGAAAGAGGAGAAATACTAAATGTGAGACCAGTCAAAAGCCTCCGACCGGAGG
CTTTTGACTAAAACTTCCCTTGGGGTTATCATTGGGGCTCACTCAAAGGCGGTAATCAGATAAAAAAAAT
CCTTAGCTTTCGCTAAGGATGATTTCTGCTAGTATTATTAGAAAAACTCATCGAGCATCAAATGAAACTG
CAATTTATTCATATCAGGATTATCAATACCATATTTTTGAAAAAGCCGTTTCTGTAATGAAGGAGAAAAC
TCACCGAGGCAGTTCCAAAGAATGGCAAGGTCCTGGTAACGGTCTGCGATTCCGACCCGTCCAACATCAA
TACAACCTATTAATTTCCCCTCGTCAAAAATAAGGTTATCAAGTGAGAAATCACCATGAGTGACGACTGA
ATCCGGTGAGAATGGCAAGAGCTTGTGCATTTCTTTCCAGACTTGTTCAACAGGCCAGCCATTACGCTCG
TCATCAAAATCACTCGCATCAACCAAACCGTTATTCATGCGTGATTGCGCCTGAGCAAGACGAAATACAC
GATCGCTGTTAAAAGGACAATTACAAACAGGAATCGAATGTAACCGGCGCAGGAACACGGCCAGCGCATC
AACAATATTTTCACCTGAATCAGGATATTCTTCTAATACCTGGAAGGCTGTTTTCCCAGGAATCGCGGTG
GTGAGTAACCACGCATCATCAGGAGTACGGATAAAATGCTTGATGGTCGGGAGAGGCATAAACTCCGTCA
GCCAGTTGAGACGGACCATCTCATCTGTAACATCATTGGCAACGCTACCTTTGCCATGTTTCAGAAACAA
CTCTGGCGCATCGGGCTTCCCATACAAGCGATAGATTGTCGCACCTGATTGCCCGACATTATCGCGAGCC
CATTTATACCCATATAAATCAGCGTCCATGTTGGAGTTTAAGCGCGGACGGGAGCAAGACGTTTCCCGTT
GAATATGGCTCATAACACCCCTTGTATTACTGTTTATGTAAGCAGACAGTTTTATTGTTCATGATGATAT
ATTTTTATCTTGTGCAATGTAACATCAGAGATTTTGAGACACAACGTGGCTTTGTTGAATAAATCGAACT
TTTGCTGAGTTGAAGGATCAGCTCTAGTAGTTACATTGTCGATCTGTTCATGGTGAACAGCTTTGAATGC
ACCAAAAACTCGTAAAAGCTCTGATGTATCTATCTTTTTTACACCGTTTTCATCTGTGCATATGGACAGT
TTTCCCTTTGATATGTAACGGTGAACAGTTGTTCTACTTTTGTTTGTTAGTCTTGATGCTTCACTGATAG
ATACAAGAGCCATAAGAACCTCAGATCCTTCCGTATTTAGCCAGTATGTTCTCTAGTGTGGTTCGTTGTT
TTTGCGTGAGCCATGAGAACGAACCATTGAGATCATACTTACTTTGCATGTCACTCAAAAATTTTGCCTC
AAAACTGGTGAGCTGAATTTTTGCAGTTAAAGCATCGTGTAGTGTTTTTCTTAGTCCGTTATGTAGGTAG
GAATCTGATGTAATGGTTGTTGGTATTTTGTCACCATTCATTTTTATCTGGTTGTTCTCAAGTTCGGTTA
CGAGATCCATTTGTCTATCTAGTTCAACTTGGAAAATCAACGTATCAGTCGGGCGGCCTCGCTTATCAAC
CACCAATTTCATATTGCTGTAAGTGTTTAAATCTTTACTTATTGGTTTCAAAACCCATTGGTTAAGCCTT
TTAAACTCATGGTAGTTATTTTCAAGCATTAACATGAACTTAAATTCATCAAGGCTAATCTCTATATTTG
CCTTGTGAGTTTTCTTTTGTGTTAGTTCTTTTAATAACCACTCATAAATCCTCATAGAGTATTTGTTTTC
AAAAGACTTAACATGTTCCAGATTATATTTTATGAATTTTTTTAACTGGAAAAGATAAGGCAATATCTCT
TCACTAAAAACTAATTCTAATTTTTCGCTTGAGAACTTGGCATAGTTTGTCCACTGGAAAATCTCAAAGC
CTTTAACCAAAGGATTCCTGATTTCCACAGTTCTCGTCATCAGCTCTCTGGTTGCTTTAGCTAATACACC
ATAAGCATTTTCCCTACTGATGTTCATCATCTGAGCGTATTGGTTATAAGTGAACGATACCGTCCGTTCT
TTCCTTGTAGGGTTTTCAATCGTGGGGTTGAGTAGTGCCACACAGCATAAAATTAGCTTGGTTTCATGCT
CCGTTAAGTCATAGCGACTAATCGCTAGTTCATTTGCTTTGAAAACAACTAATTCAGACATACATCTCAA
TTGGTCTAGGTGATTTTAATCACTATACCAATTGAGATGGGCTAGTCAATGATAATTACATGTCCTTTTC
CTTTGAGTTGTGGGTATCTGTAAATTCTGCTAGACCTTTGCTGGAAAACTTGTAAATTCTGCTAGACCCT
CTGTAAATTCCGCTAGACCTTTGTGTGTTTTTTTTGTTTATATTCAAGTGGTTATAATTTATAGAATAAA
GAAAGAATAAAAAAAGATAAAAAGAATAGATCCCAGCCCTGTGTATAACTCACTACTTTAGTCAGTTCCG
CAGTATTACAAAAGGATGTCGCAAACGCTGTTTGCTCCTCTACAAAACAGACCTTAAAACCCTAAAGGCT
TAAGTAGCACCCTCGCAAGCTCGGGCAAATCGCTGAATATTCCTTTTGTCTCCGACCATCAGGCACCTGA
GTCGCTGTCTTTTTCGTGACATTCAGTTCGCTGCGCTCACGGCTCTGGCAGTGAATGGGGGTAAATGGCA
CTACAGGCGCCTTTTATGGATTCATGCAAGGAAACTACCCATAATACAAGAAAAGCCCGTCACGGGCTTC
TCAGGGCGTTTTATGGCGGGTCTGCTATGTGGTGCTATCTGACTTTTTGCTGTTCAGCAGTTCCTGCCCT
CTGATTTTCCAGTCTGACCACTTCGGATTATCCCGTGACAGGTCA
Features (pLannotate 1.2.2; 10 found; start..end, strand, type, name):
     78..172     -  terminator     lambda t0 terminator: transcription terminator from phage lambda
    209..268     +  terminator     his operon terminator: This putative transcriptin terminator from the E. coli his operon has a 2-bp deletion introduced during synthesis. Its efficiency has not been determined.
    328..357     -  terminator     T3Te terminator: phage T3 early transcription terminator
    369..395     +  promoter       J23119(SpeI) promoter (fragment): bacterial promoter (Registry of Standard Biological Parts BBa J23119) modified to end with an SpeI site
    406..422     +  protein_bind   lac operator: The lac repressor binds to the lac operator to inhibit transcription in E. coli. This inhibition can be relieved by adding lactose or isopropyl-β-D-thiogalactopyranoside (IPTG). lac repressor encoded by lacI
    468..499     +  terminator     tonB terminator: bidirectional E. coli tonB-P14 transcription terminator
    546..586     -  terminator     bacterial terminator (fragment): putative bacterial transcription terminator
    598..1413    -  CDS            KanR: aminoglycoside phosphotransferase confers resistance to kanamycin in bacteria or G418 (Geneticin®) in eukaryotes
   1771..2721    -  CDS            Rep101: RepA protein needed for replication with the pSC101 origin; rep101
   2769..2991    -  rep_origin     pSC101 ori: low-copy replication origin that requires the Rep101 protein
