[The description below was written by a language model from this plasmid's Addgene catalogue record and pLannotate feature annotations shown in this document.]
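Description:
pC0.041 is a Level 0 promoter part plasmid from the CyanoGate modular cloning suite, a Golden Gate toolkit that extends the plant MoClo syntax to the engineering of cyanobacteria. It is built on the pSB4K5 synthetic-biology backbone and is maintained in E. coli at low copy. The feature table shows a pSC101 origin of replication together with the Rep101 (RepA) protein that this origin requires, and a KanR aminoglycoside phosphotransferase gene for kanamycin selection. The annotated sequence of about 3.4 kb is consistent with the stated backbone plus a very short insert.

The payload is an 88 bp synthetic element named J23111MH, catalogued simply as a promoter. It was inserted through BpiI sites that were destroyed during cloning, as is usual when a part is domesticated into a Level 0 acceptor with a Type IIS enzyme. Automated annotation of the insert region detects a fragment resembling the J23119 consensus promoter, which fits a member of the related Anderson-type constitutive bacterial promoter family suggested by the name. It also detects a lac operator immediately downstream. The record does not explain the "MH" suffix or say whether the operator is intended to confer LacI/IPTG regulation. The cloning site is flanked on both sides by several transcription terminators (lambda t0, his operon, T3Te, tonB and a further putative terminator fragment), which insulate the part from read-through into or out of the backbone. The plasmid carries no coding sequence or reporter of its own. It serves as a source of a standardised promoter module for assembly with other Level 0 parts into higher-level transcription units for expression in cyanobacteria.
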