Addgene plasmid #119563: pC0.041
Purpose: Level 0 part. Promoter
Depositing lab: Alistair McCormick. Depositing organization: University of Edinburgh. Publication: CyanoGate: A Modular Cloning Suite for Engineering Cyanobacteria Based on the Plant MoClo Syntax. Vasudevan R, Gale GAR, Schiavon AA, Puzorjov A, Malin J, Gillespie MD, Vavitsas K, Zulkower V, Wang B, Howe CJ, Lea-Smith DJ, McCormick AJ. Plant Physiol. 2019 May;180(1):39-55. doi: 10.1104/pp.18.01401. Epub 2019 Feb 28. PubMed 30819783.
Backbone
  Vector backbone: pSB4K5
  Backbone size w/o insert (bp): 3313
  Vector type: Synthetic Biology
Growth in bacteria
  Bacterial resistance: Kanamycin, 50 μg/mL
  Growth temperature: 37°C
  Growth strain: DH5alpha
  Copy number: Low Copy
Gene/Insert
  Gene/Insert name: J23111MH
  Species: Synthetic
  Insert size (bp): 88
  Cloning method: Restriction Enzyme; 5′ cloning site BpiI (destroyed during cloning); 3′ cloning site BpiI (destroyed during cloning)
  Sequencing primers: 5′ aagattacttcgcgtttgccac; 3′ attttttttatctgattaccgcctttgagt
Terms and licenses: Academic/Nonprofit Terms; Industry Terms: Not Available to Industry
Depositor comments: Please visit https://www.biorxiv.org/content/10.1101/426700v1 for bioRxiv preprint.
How to cite: pC0.041 was a gift from Alistair McCormick (Addgene plasmid # 119563 ; http://n2t.net/addgene:119563 ; RRID:Addgene_119563)
